Addgene plasmid #222197: pET20b-mPTER-R233A
Purpose: Bacterial expression of mouse PTER-R233A protein
Depositing lab: Jonathan Long. Depositing organization: Stanford University. Publication: A PTER-dependent pathway of taurine metabolism linked to energy balance. Wei W, Lyu X, Markhard AL, Fu S, Mardjuki RE, Cavanagh PE, Zeng X, Rajniak J, Lu N, Xiao S, Zhao M, Moya-Garzon MD, Truong SD, Chou JC, Wat LW, Chidambaranathan-Reghupaty S, Coassolo L, Xu D, Shen F, Huang W, Ramirez CB, Jang C, Svensson KJ, Fischbach MA, Long JZ. bioRxiv [Preprint]. 2024 Mar 22:2024.03.21.586194. doi: 10.1101/2024.03.21.586194. PubMed 38562797.
Backbone
  Vector backbone: pET-20b
  Vector type: Bacterial Expression
Growth in bacteria
  Bacterial resistance: Ampicillin, 100 μg/mL
  Growth temperature: 37°C
  Growth strain: DH5alpha
  Growth instructions: E. coli BL21 should be used for protein expression.
  Copy number: High Copy
Gene/Insert
  Gene/Insert name: PTER
  Species: M. musculus (mouse)
  Insert size (bp): 1113
  Mutation: R233A
  Entrez Gene: Pter (a.k.a. Mpr56-1)
  Tag / fusion protein: Strep (N terminal on insert); 6xHis (C terminal on backbone)
  Cloning method: Restriction Enzyme; 5′ cloning site NdeI (unknown if destroyed); 3′ cloning site NotI (unknown if destroyed)
Terms and licenses: Academic/Nonprofit Terms; Industry Terms: Not Available to Industry
Depositor comments: Please visit https://doi.org/10.1101/2024.03.21.586194 for bioRxiv preprint.
How to cite: pET20b-mPTER-R233A was a gift from Jonathan Long (Addgene plasmid # 222197 ; http://n2t.net/addgene:222197 ; RRID:Addgene_222197)
