[The description below was written by a language model from this plasmid's Addgene catalogue record and pLannotate feature annotations shown in this document.]
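Description:
pET20b-mPTER-R233A is a bacterial expression plasmid of about 4.7 kb, built on the pET-20b backbone to produce a point mutant of mouse PTER (phosphotriesterase-related protein) in E. coli. It replicates from a ColE1/pBR322-type origin and is selected with ampicillin through the bla β-lactamase gene under its own promoter. The feature table also shows the pBR322 bom mobility region, a rop coding sequence and an f1 phage origin, which permits single-stranded DNA production. The catalogue lists the plasmid as high copy, although Rop normally acts to limit copy number. The record does not address this difference.

The expression cassette follows the standard pET layout. A T7 promoter and the efficient T7 gene 10 ribosome binding site drive the Pter open reading frame, and a T7 terminator ends transcription. The insert (1,113 bp by the catalogue entry) was cloned between NdeI and NotI. It carries an R233A substitution, with an N-terminal Strep tag supplied on the insert and a C-terminal 6xHis tag read through from the backbone. The automated annotation labels the His tag as a fragment of a longer His tag. The Strep tag is not annotated separately, but a short gap between the RBS and the Pter match could hold it. A small downstream hit called as a solubility-tag fragment is probably just backbone sequence ahead of the terminator. No lacI gene or lac operator is annotated.

Because transcription depends on T7 RNA polymerase, the plasmid is maintained in a cloning strain and moved into BL21-type cells to make protein. The two tags allow affinity purification of the recombinant mutant. The record does not state the functional consequence of R233A, but the associated work concerns a PTER-dependent pathway of taurine metabolism linked to energy balance.
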