Features (pLannotate 1.2.2; 13 found; start..end, strand, type, name):
     12..440     +  rep_origin     f1 ori (sequence partly withheld): f1 bacteriophage origin of replication; arrow indicates direction of (+) strand synthesis
    493..597     +  promoter       AmpR promoter: bla
    598..1458    +  CDS            AmpR: β-lactamase; bla; confers resistance to ampicillin, carbenicillin, and related antibiotics
   1629..2217    +  rep_origin     ori: high-copy-number ColE1/pMB1/pBR322/pUC origin of replication
   2403..2542    -  misc_feature   bom: basis of mobility region from pBR322
   2644..2835    -  CDS            rop: Rop protein, which maintains plasmids at low copy number; rop
   2852..3232    +  CDS            YPB1_ECOLX: Protein predicted: Swiss-Prot protein existence level 4. From Escherichia coli.
   3344..3362    +  promoter       T7 promoter: promoter for bacteriophage T7 RNA polymerase
   3394..3416    +  RBS            RBS: efficient ribosome binding site from bacteriophage T7 gene 10 (Olins and Rangwala, 1989)
   3457..4500    +  CDS            Pter: PTER_MOUSE - Experimental evidence at protein level: Swiss-Prot protein existence level 1. From Mus musculus (Mouse).
   4516..4533    +  CDS            9xHis (fragment): 9xHis affinity tag
   4543..4592    +  CDS            SET1 (fragment): solubility-enhancement tag derived from T7 phage gene 10B
   4600..4647    +  terminator     T7 terminator: transcription terminator for bacteriophage T7 RNA polymerase
>Addgene plasmid #222197 | pET20b-mPTER-R233A | addgene full sequence | sequence record 442818 | Addgene NGS Result
TGGCGAATGGG
[124 nt withheld, positions 12-135]
C
[91 nt withheld, positions 137-227]
A
[49 nt withheld, positions 229-277]
CCTTTGACGTTGGAGTCCACGTTCTTT
[37 nt withheld, positions 305-341]
ACCCTATCTCGGTCTATTCTTTTGATTTATAAGGGATTTTGCCGATTTCGGCCTATTGGTTAAAAAATGA
GCTGATTTAACAAAAATTTAACGCGAATTTTAACAAAATATTAACGCTTACAATTTAGGTGGCACTTTTC
GGGGAAATGTGCGCGGAACCCCTATTTGTTTATTTTTCTAAATACATTCAAATATGTATCCGCTCATGAG
ACAATAACCCTGATAAATGCTTCAATAATATTGAAAAAGGAAGAGTATGAGTATTCAACATTTCCGTGTC
GCCCTTATTCCCTTTTTTGCGGCATTTTGCCTTCCTGTTTTTGCTCACCCAGAAACGCTGGTGAAAGTAA
AAGATGCTGAAGATCAGTTGGGTGCACGAGTGGGTTACATCGAACTGGATCTCAACAGCGGTAAGATCCT
TGAGAGTTTTCGCCCCGAAGAACGTTTTCCAATGATGAGCACTTTTAAAGTTCTGCTATGTGGCGCGGTA
TTATCCCGTATTGACGCCGGGCAAGAGCAACTCGGTCGCCGCATACACTATTCTCAGAATGACTTGGTTG
AGTACTCACCAGTCACAGAAAAGCATCTTACGGATGGCATGACAGTAAGAGAATTATGCAGTGCTGCCAT
AACCATGAGTGATAACACTGCGGCCAACTTACTTCTGACAACGATCGGAGGACCGAAGGAGCTAACCGCT
TTTTTGCACAACATGGGGGATCATGTAACTCGCCTTGATCGTTGGGAACCGGAGCTGAATGAAGCCATAC
CAAACGACGAGCGTGACACCACGATGCCTGCAGCAATGGCAACAACGTTGCGCAAACTATTAACTGGCGA
ACTACTTACTCTAGCTTCCCGGCAACAATTAATAGACTGGATGGAGGCGGATAAAGTTGCAGGACCACTT
CTGCGCTCGGCCCTTCCGGCTGGCTGGTTTATTGCTGATAAATCTGGAGCCGGTGAGCGTGGGTCTCGCG
GTATCATTGCAGCACTGGGGCCAGATGGTAAGCCCTCCCGTATCGTAGTTATCTACACGACGGGGAGTCA
GGCAACTATGGATGAACGAAATAGACAGATCGCTGAGATAGGTGCCTCACTGATTAAGCATTGGTAACTG
TCAGACCAAGTTTACTCATATATACTTTAGATTGATTTAAAACTTCATTTTTAATTTAAAAGGATCTAGG
TGAAGATCCTTTTTGATAATCTCATGACCAAAATCCCTTAACGTGAGTTTTCGTTCCACTGAGCGTCAGA
CCCCGTAGAAAAGATCAAAGGATCTTCTTGAGATCCTTTTTTTCTGCGCGTAATCTGCTGCTTGCAAACA
AAAAAACCACCGCTACCAGCGGTGGTTTGTTTGCCGGATCAAGAGCTACCAACTCTTTTTCCGAAGGTAA
CTGGCTTCAGCAGAGCGCAGATACCAAATACTGTCCTTCTAGTGTAGCCGTAGTTAGGCCACCACTTCAA
GAACTCTGTAGCACCGCCTACATACCTCGCTCTGCTAATCCTGTTACCAGTGGCTGCTGCCAGTGGCGAT
AAGTCGTGTCTTACCGGGTTGGACTCAAGACGATAGTTACCGGATAAGGCGCAGCGGTCGGGCTGAACGG
GGGGTTCGTGCACACAGCCCAGCTTGGAGCGAACGACCTACACCGAACTGAGATACCTACAGCGTGAGCT
ATGAGAAAGCGCCACGCTTCCCGAAGGGAGAAAGGCGGACAGGTATCCGGTAAGCGGCAGGGTCGGAACA
GGAGAGCGCACGAGGGAGCTTCCAGGGGGAAACGCCTGGTATCTTTATAGTCCTGTCGGGTTTCGCCACC
TCTGACTTGAGCGTCGATTTTTGTGATGCTCGTCAGGGGGGCGGAGCCTATGGAAAAACGCCAGCAACGC
GGCCTTTTTACGGTTCCTGGCCTTTTGCTGGCCTTTTGCTCACATGTTCTTTCCTGCGTTATCCCCTGAT
TCTGTGGATAACCGTATTACCGCCTTTGAGTGAGCTGATACCGCTCGCCGCAGCCGAACGACCGAGCGCA
GCGAGTCAGTGAGCGAGGAAGCGGAAGAGCGCCTGATGCGGTATTTTCTCCTTACGCATCTGTGCGGTAT
TTCACACCGCAATGGTGCACTCTCAGTACAATCTGCTCTGATGCCGCATAGTTAAGCCAGTATACACTCC
GCTATCGCTACGTGACTGGGTCATGGCTGCGCCCCGACACCCGCCAACACCCGCTGACGCGCCCTGACGG
GCTTGTCTGCTCCCGGCATCCGCTTACAGACAAGCTGTGACCGTCTCCGGGAGCTGCATGTGTCAGAGGT
TTTCACCGTCATCACCGAAACGCGCGAGGCAGCTGCGGTAAAGCTCATCAGCGTGGTCGTGAAGCGATTC
ACAGATGTCTGCCTGTTCATCCGCGTCCAGCTCGTTGAGTTTCTCCAGAAGCGTTAATGTCTGGCTTCTG
ATAAAGCGGGCCATGTTAAGGGCGGTTTTTTCCTGTTTGGTCACTGATGCCTCCGTGTAAGGGGGATTTC
TGTTCATGGGGGTAATGATACCGATGAAACGAGAGAGGATGCTCACGATACGGGTTACTGATGATGAACA
TGCCCGGTTACTGGAACGTTGTGAGGGTAAACAACTGGCGGTATGGATGCGGCGGGACCAGAGAAAAATC
ACTCAGGGTCAATGCCAGCGCTTCGTTAATACAGATGTAGGTGTTCCACAGGGTAGCCAGCAGCATCCTG
CGATGCAGATCCGGAACATAATGGTGCAGGGCGCTGACTTCCGCGTTTCCAGACTTTACGAAACACGGAA
ACCGAAGACCATTCATGTTGTTGCTCAGGTCGCAGACGTTTTGCAGCAGCAGTCGCTTCACGTTCGCTCG
CGTATCGGTGATTCATTCTGCTAACCAGTAAGGCAACCCCGCCAGCCTAGCCGGGTCCTCAACGACAGGA
GCACGATCATGCGCACCCGTGGCCAGGACCCAACGCTGCCCGAGATCTCGATCCCGCGAAATTAATACGA
CTCACTATAGGGAGACCACAACGGTTTCCCTCTAGAAATAATTTTGTTTAACTTTAAGAAGGAGATATAC
ATATGTGGAGTCATCCTCAGTTCGAGAAAGGATCCTCGAGCCTTAGTGGCAAAGTGCAAACCGTGCTTGG
CCTTGTCGAACCTTCTCAATTAGGCCGCACTCTGACTCATGAGCATTTGACTATGACCTTTGACAGCTTT
TATTGTCCTCCGCCGCCGTGCCACGAAGTAACTAGCAAAGAGCCGATCATGATGAAGAACTTGTTCTGGA
TTCAAAAAAACCCTTATTCCCACCGCGAGAATTTGCAGTTAAATCAGGAGGTAGGGGCAATCCGTGAGGA
GCTTTTATACTTCAAAGCTAAGGGTGGTGGAGCCTTGGTAGAGAATACTACGACCGGTCTGTCTCGCGAC
GTCCATACTCTTAAGTGGTTAGCAGAACAGACCGGAGTACATATTATCGCAGGCGCGGGCTTCTACGTGG
ATGCGACACATTCGGCAGCCACGCGCGCAATGTCGGTTGAGCAGTTAACGGATGTGCTTATTAATGAAAT
CCTGCATGGTGCTGATGGAACCAGCATCAAATGCGGGGTCATCGGCGAAATCGGATGTAGCTGGCCGTTG
ACCGATTCTGAGCGTAAAATCCTTGAGGCTACAGCGCACGCGCAAGCCCAATTAGGATGTCCGGTTATTA
TCCACCCGGGCCGCAATCCCGGCGCACCGTTCCAGATTATTCGTATTTTGCAAGAAGCAGGGGCAGACAT
TAGCAAAACGGTTATGTCTCACTTAGACGCGACCATCTTCGATAAGAAAGAGCTTTTAGAGTTTGCACAG
CTGGGATGCTACCTTGAGTACGATCTTTTCGGGACAGAGTTATTGAATTACCAGTTATCCCCGGATATTG
ATATGCCCGATGACAATAAACGTATTCGCCGTGTTCACTTTCTTGTCGACGAGGGGTATGAGGACCGTAT
CTTGATGGCGCACGACATCCACACGAAGCACCGTTTGATGAAGTATGGTGGACATGGGTACTCGCATATC
TTAACAAATATCGTGCCTAAAATGTTGTTGCGTGGATTGACAGAGCGCGTGTTGGATAAAATCCTGATTG
AGAACCCAAAACAGTGGCTTACCTTCAAGGCGGCCGCACTCGAGCACCACCACCACCACCACTGAGATCC
GGCTGCTAACAAAGCCCGAAAGGAAGCTGAGTTGGCTGCTGCCACCGCTGAGCAATAACTAGCATAACCC
CTTGGGGCCTCTAAACGGGTCTTGAGGGGTTTTTTGCTGAAAGGAGGAACTATATCCGGAT
